>Addgene plasmid #60894 | Cerulean(1-158)Stop in pcDNA1/amp | depositor full sequence | sequence record 112542 | Cerulean(1-158)Stop in pcDNA1/amp sequence 5242 bps
GGCGTAATCTGCTGCTTGCAAACAAAAAAACCACCGCTACCAGCGGTGGTTTGTTTGCCGGATCAAGAGC
TACCAACTCTTTTTCCGAAGGTAACTGGCTTCAGCAGAGCGCAGATACCAAATACTGTCCTTCTAGTGTA
GCCGTAGTTAGGCCACCACTTCAAGAACTCTGTAGCACCGCCTACATACCTCGCTCTGCTAATCCTGTTA
CCAGTGGCTGCTGCCAGTGGCGATAAGTCGTGTCTTACCGGGTTGGACTCAAGACGATAGTTACCGGATA
AGGCGCAGCGGTCGGGCTGAACGGGGGGTTCGTGCACACAGCCCAGCTTGGAGCGAACGACCTACACCGA
ACTGAGATACCTACAGCGTGAGCATTGAGAAAGCGCCACGCTTCCCGAAGGGAGAAAGGCGGACAGGTAT
CCGGTAAGCGGCAGGGTCGGAACAGGAGAGCGCACGAGGGAGCTTCCAGGGGGAAACGCCTGGTATCTTT
ATAGTCCTGTCGGGTTTCGCCACCTCTGACTTGAGCGTCGATTTTTGTGATGCTCGTCAGGGGGGCGGAG
CCTATGGAAAAACGCCAGCAACGCAAGCTAGCTTCTAGCTAGAAATTGTAAACGTTAATATTTTGTTAAA
ATTCGCGTTAAATTTTTGTTAAATCAGCTCATTTTTTAACCAATAGGCCGAAATCGGCAAAATCCCTTAT
AAATCAAAAGAATAGCCCGAGATAGGGT
[37 nt withheld, positions 729-765]
AAAGAACGTGGACTCCAACGTCAAAGGGCGAAAAACCGTCTATCAGGGCGATGGCC
[115 nt withheld, positions 822-936]
G
[144 nt withheld, positions 938-1081]
ACCGTATAACGTGCTTTCCTCGTTG
[64 nt withheld, positions 1107-1170]
CTGGATTACCAAAGGGCCTCGTGATACGCCTATTTTTATAGGTTAATGTCATGATAATAATGGTTTCTTA
GACGTCAGGTGGCACTTTTCGGGGAAATGTGCGCGGAACCCCTATTTGTTTATTTTTCTAAATACATTCA
AATATGTATCCGCTCATGAGACAATAACCCTGATAAATGCTTCAATAATATTGAAAAAGGAAGAGTATGA
GTATTCAACATTTCCGTGTCGCCCTTATTCCCTTTTTTGCGGCATTTTGCCTTCCTGTTTTTGCTCACCC
AGAAACGCTGGTGAAAGTAAAAGATGCTGAAGATCAGTTGGGTGCACGAGTGGGTTACATCGAACTGGAT
CTCAACAGCGGTAAGATCCTTGAGAGTTTTCGCCCCGAAGAACGTTTTCCAATGATGAGCACTTTTAAAG
TTCTGCTATGTGGCGCGGTATTATCCCGTGTTGACGCCGGGCAAGAGCAACTCGGTCGCCGCATACACTA
TTCTCAGAATGACTTGGTTGAGTACTCACCAGTCACAGAAAAGCATCTTACGGATGGCATGACAGTAAGA
GAATTATGCAGTGCTGCCATAACCATGAGTGATAACACTGCGGCCAACTTACTTCTGACAACGATCGGAG
GACCGAAGGAGCTAACCGCTTTTTTGCACAACATGGGGGATCATGTAACTCGCCTTGATCGTTGGGAACC
GGAGCTGAATGAAGCCATACCAAACGACGAGCGTGACACCACGATGCCTGCAGCAATGGCAACAACGTTG
CGCAAACTATTAACTGGCGAACTACTTACTCTAGCTTCCCGGCAACAATTAATAGACTGGATGGAGGCGG
ATAAAGTTGCAGGACCACTTCTGCGCTCGGCCCTTCCGGCTGGCTGGTTTATTGCTGATAAATCTGGAGC
CGGTGAGCGTGGGTCTCGCGGTATCATTGCAGCACTGGGGCCAGATGGTAAGCCCTCCCGTATCGTAGTT
ATCTACACGACGGGGAGTCAGGCAACTATGGATGAACGAAATAGACAGATCGCTGAGATAGGTGCCTCAC
TGATTAAGCATTGGTAACTGTCAGACCAAGTTTACTCATATATACTTTAGATTGATTTAAAACTTCATTT
TTAATTTCTCTAGCGCGTTGACATTGATTATTGACTAGTTATTAATAGTAATCAATTACGGGGTCATTAG
TTCATAGCCCATATATGGAGTTCCGCGTTACATAACTTACGGTAAATGGCCCGCCTGGCTGACCGCCCAA
CGACCCCCGCCCATTGACGTCAATAATGACGTATGTTCCCATAGTAACGCCAATAGGGACTTTCCATTGA
CGTCAATGGGTGGACTATTTACGGTAAACTGCCCACTTGGCAGTACATCAAGTGTATCATATGCCAAGTA
CGCCCCCTATTGACGTCAATGACGGTAAATGGCCCGCCTGGCATTATGCCCAGTACATGACCTTATGGGA
CTTTCCTACTTGGCAGTACATCTACGTATTAGTCATCGCTATTACCATGGTGATGCGGTTTTGGCAGTAC
ATCAATGGGCGTGGATAGCGGTTTGACTCACGGGGATTTCCAAGTCTCCACCCCATTGACGTCAATGGGA
GTTTGTTTTGGCACCAAAATCAACGGGACTTTCCAAAATGTCGTAACAACTCCGCCCCATTGACGCAAAT
GGGCGGTAGGCGTGTACGGTGGGAGGTCTATATAAGCAGAGCTCTCTGGCTAACTAGAGAACCCACTGCT
TACTGGCTTATCGAAATTAATACGACTCACTATAGGGAGACCCAAGCTTGGTACCGAGCTCGGATCCATG
GTGAGCAAGGGCGAGGAGCTGTTCACCGGGGTGGTGCCCATCCTGGTCGAGCTGGACGGCGACGTAAACG
GCCACAAGTTCAGCGTGTCCGGCGAGGGCGAGGGCGATGCCACCTACGGCAAGCTGACCCTGAAGTTCAT
CTGCACCACCGGCAAGCTGCCCGTGCCCTGGCCCACCCTCGTGACCACCCTGACCTGGGGCGTGCAGTGC
TTCGCCCGCTACCCCGACCACATGAAGCAGCACGACTTCTTCAAGTCCGCCATGCCCGAAGGCTACGTCC
AGGAGCGCACCATCTTCTTCAAGGACGACGGCAACTACAAGACCCGCGCCGAGGTGAAGTTCGAGGGCGA
CACCCTGGTGAACCGCATCGAGCTGAAGGGCATCGACTTCAAGGAGGACGGCAACATCCTGGGGCACAAG
CTGGAGTACAACGCCATCAGCGACAACGTCTATATCACCGCCGACAAGCAGTAAAGATCTATCACACTGG
CGGCCGCTCGAGCATGCATCTAGAGGGCCCTATTCTATAGTGTCACCTAAATGCTAGAGGATCTTTGTGA
AGGAACCTTACTTCTGTGGTGTGACATAATTGGACAAACTACCTACAGAGATTTAAAGCTCTAAGGTAAA
TATAAAATTTTTAAGTGTATAATGTGTTAAACTACTGATTCTAATTGTTTGTGTATTTTAGATTCCAACC
TATGGAACTGATGAATGGGAGCAGTGGTGGAATGCCTTTAATGAGGAAAACCTGTTTTGCTCAGAAGAAA
TGCCATCTAGTGATGATGAGGCTACTGCTGACTCTCAACATTCTACTCCTCCAAAAAAGAAGAGAAAGGT
AGAAGACCCCAAGGACTTTCCTTCAGAATTGCTAAGTTTTTTGAGTCATGCTGTGTTTAGTAATAGAACT
CTTGCTTGCTTTGCTATTTACACCACAAAGGAAAAAGCTGCACTGCTATACAAGAAAATTATGGAAAAAT
ATTTGATGTATAGTGCCTTGACTAGAGATCATAATCAGCCATACCACATTTGTAGAGGTTTTACTTGCTT
TAAAAAACCTCCCACACCTCCCCCTGAACCTGAAACATAAAATGAATGCAATTGTTGTTGTTAACTTGTT
TATTGCAGCTTATAATGGTTACAAATAAAGCAATAGCATCACAAATTTCACAAATAAAGCATTTTTTTCA
CTGCATTCTAGTTGTGGTTTGTCCAAACTCATCAATGTATCTTATCATGTCTGGATCATCCCGCCATGGT
ATCAACGCCATATTTCTATTTACAGTAGGGACCTCTTCGTTGTGTAGGTACCGCTGTATTCCTAGGGAAA
TAGTAGAGGCACCTTGAACTGTCTGCATCAGCCATATAGCCCCCGCTGTTCGACTTACAAACACAGGCAC
AGTACTGACAAACCCATACACCTCCTCTGAAATACCCATAGTTGCTAGGGCTGTCTCCGAACTCATTACA
CCCTCCAAAGTCAGAGCTGTAATTTCGCCATCAAGGGCAGCGAGGGCTTCTCCAGATAAAATAGCTTCTG
CCGAGAGTCCCGTAAGGGTAGACACTTCAGCTAATCCCTCGATGAGGTCTACTAGAATAGTCAGTGCGGC
TCCCATTTTGAAAATTCACTTACTTGATCAGCTTCAGAAGATGGCGGAGGGCCTCCAACACAGTAATTTT
CCTCCCGACTCTTAAAATAGAAAATGTCAAGTCAGTTAAGCAGGAAGTGGACTAACTGACGCAGCTGGCC
GTGCGACATCCTCTTTTAATTAGTTGCTAGGCAACGCCCTCCAGAGGGCGTGTGGTTTTGCAAGAGGAAG
CAAAAGCCTCTCCACCCAGGCCTAGAATGTTTCCACCCAATCATTACTATGACAACAGCTGTTTTTTTTA
GTATTAAGCAGAGGCCGGGGACCCCTGGGCCCGCTTACTCTGGAGAAAAAGAAGAGAGGCATTGTAGAGG
CTTCCAGAGGCAACTTGTCAAAACAGGACTGCTTCTATTTCTGTCACACTGTCTGGCCCTGTCACAAGGT
CCAGCACCTCCATACCCCCTTTAATAAGCAGTTTGGGAACGGGTGCGGGTCTTACTCCGCCCATCCCGCC
CCTAACTCCGCCCAGTTCCGCCCATTCTCCGCCCCATGGCTGACTAATTTTTTTTATTTATGCAGAGGCC
GAGGCCGCCTCGGCCTCTGAGCTATTCCAGAAGTAGTGAGGAGGCTTTTTTGGAGGCCTAGGCTTTTGCA
AAAAGCTAATTC
Features (pLannotate 1.2.2; 20 found; start..end, strand, type, name):
      2..570     +  rep_origin     ori: high-copy-number ColE1/pMB1/pBR322/pUC origin of replication
    603..1061    -  rep_origin     f1 ori (sequence partly withheld): f1 bacteriophage origin of replication; arrow indicates direction of (+) strand synthesis
   1049..1170    -  CDS            M13 gene IV (fragment) (sequence partly withheld): pIV; IV; phage assembly
   1272..1376    +  promoter       AmpR promoter: bla
   1377..2237    +  CDS            AmpR: β-lactamase; bla; confers resistance to ampicillin, carbenicillin, and related antibiotics
   2310..2689    +  enhancer       CMV enhancer: human cytomegalovirus immediate early enhancer
   2690..2893    +  promoter       CMV promoter: human cytomegalovirus (CMV) immediate early promoter
   2889..2922    +  LTR            5' LTR (truncated) (fragment): truncated 5' long terminal repeat (LTR) from HIV-1
   2938..2956    +  promoter       T7 promoter: promoter for bacteriophage T7 RNA polymerase
   2988..3461    +  CDS            VN173 (fragment): N-terminal fragment of mVenus for use in bimolecular fluorescence complementation (BiFC) (Kodama and Hu, 2010)
   3514..3532    -  promoter       SP6 promoter: promoter for bacteriophage SP6 RNA polymerase
   3540..3614    +  CDS            small t antigen (fragment): SV40 (simian virus 40) small t antigen
   3616..3681    +  intron         small t intron: SV40 (simian virus 40) small t antigen intron
   3811..3831    +  CDS            SV40 NLS: nuclear localization signal of SV40 (simian virus 40) large T antigen
   3838..3972    +  CDS            LT_POVHA (fragment): Protein inferred from homology: Swiss-Prot protein existence level 3. Isoform large T antigen is a key early protein essential for both driving viral replication and inducing cellular transformation. Plays a role in viral genome replication by driving entry of quiescent cells into the cell cycle and by autoregulating the synthesis of viral early mRNA. Displays highly oncogenic activities by corrupting the host cellular checkpoint mechanisms that guard cell division and the transcription, replication, and repair of DNA. Participates in the modulation of cellular gene expression preceeding viral
   3997..4080    +  CDS            large T antigen (fragment): large T antigen from SV40 (simian virus 40)
   4103..4237    +  polyA_signal   SV40 poly(A) signal: SV40 polyadenylation signal
   4238..4606    -  CDS            VP2_POVMA (fragment): Experimental evidence at protein level: Swiss-Prot protein existence level 1. [Isoform VP3]: structural protein that resides within the core of the capsid surrounded by 72 VP1 pentamers. Following virus endocytosis and trafficking to the endoplasmic reticulum, VP2 and VP3 form oligomers and integrate into the endoplasmic reticulum membrane. Heterooligomer VP2-VP3 may create a viroporin for transporting the viral genome across the endoplasmic reticulum membrane to the cytoplasm. Nuclear entry of the viral DNA involves the selective exposure and importin recognition of VP2 or Vp3 nuclear localiz
   4974..5072    -  CDS            VP1_POVMP (fragment): Experimental evidence at protein level: Swiss-Prot protein existence level 1. Forms an icosahedral capsid with a T=7 symmetry and a 40 nm diameter. The capsid is composed of 72 pentamers linked to each other by disulfide bonds and associated with VP2 or VP3 proteins. Interacts with terminal alpha(2,3)-linked sialic acids on the cell surface to provide virion attachment to target cell. This attachment induces virion internalization predominantly through caveolin-mediated endocytosis. Once attached, the virion is internalized by caveolin- mediated endocytosis and traffics to the endoplasmic reti
   5083..5218    +  rep_origin     SV40 ori: SV40 origin of replication
