[The description below was written by a language model from this plasmid's Addgene catalogue record and pLannotate feature annotations shown in this document.]
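Description:
Cerulean(1-158)Stop in pcDNA1/amp is a 5.2 kb mammalian expression plasmid built on Invitrogen's pcDNA1/amp backbone, designed as a tagging vector that places the N-terminal fragment of monomeric Cerulean (residues 1-158, followed by a stop codon) at the C-terminus of a protein of interest. It is propagated in E. coli as a high-copy plasmid through a ColE1/pUC-type origin with ampicillin selection from the bla gene. An f1 origin is also present, which allows single-stranded DNA production. The backbone was modified by adding a BglII site to the polylinker just 3' of the BamHI site, and the 483 bp fragment, PCR-amplified from mCerulean (an Aequorea victoria GFP derivative), sits between these two sites, both of which are retained.

Expression is driven by the human CMV immediate-early enhancer and promoter. Downstream processing is provided by the SV40 small t intron and SV40 polyadenylation signal. The annotated small t and large T fragments and the SV40 NLS are parts of this SV40 segment rather than intended coding payloads. T7 and SP6 promoters flank the polylinker and serve as sequencing primer sites. The automated annotation labels the insert as VN173, the N-terminal mVenus fragment, reflecting the close similarity among GFP-family variants; the catalogue identifies it as Cerulean. An SV40 origin is annotated, along with polyomavirus-derived fragments that appear to be backbone remnants, and the SV40 origin would permit episomal replication in cells expressing large T antigen. The record does not state the application, but a split fluorescent protein fragment of this kind is typically used in bimolecular fluorescence complementation, paired with a complementary C-terminal fragment to report protein-protein interactions.
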