Addgene plasmid #60894: Cerulean(1-158)Stop in pcDNA1/amp
Purpose: This vector attaches mCerulean(1-158) to the C-terminus of a protein.
Depositing lab: Catherine Berlot. Depositing organization: Geisinger Health Center.
Backbone
  Vector backbone: pcDNA1/amp
  Backbone manufacturer: Invitrogen
  Backbone size w/o insert (bp): 4800
  Total vector size (bp): 5242
  Modifications to backbone: BglII site introduced into the polylinker 3' to the BamHI site
  Vector type: Mammalian Expression
Growth in bacteria
  Bacterial resistance: Ampicillin, 100 μg/mL
  Growth temperature: 37°C
  Growth strain: DH10B
  Copy number: High Copy
Gene/Insert
  Gene/Insert name: Cerulean(1-158)Stop
  Species: Aequorea victoria
  Insert size (bp): 483
  Promoter: CMV
  Cloning method: Restriction Enzyme; 5′ cloning site BamHI (not destroyed); 3′ cloning site BglII (not destroyed)
  Sequencing primers: 5′ T7; 3′ SP6
Resource information
  A portion of this plasmid was derived from a plasmid made by: Cerulean(1-158)Stop insert was amplified by PCR from monomeric Cerulean (David Piston, Vanderbilt University, Nashville, TN).
Terms and licenses: Academic/Nonprofit Terms; Industry Terms: Not Available to Industry
Depositor comments: Reference for mCerulean: Rizzo MA, Springer GH, Granada B, Piston DW. An improved cyan fluorescent protein variant useful for FRET. Nat Biotechnol. 2004;22(4):445-9. PubMed PMID: 14990965.
How to cite: Cerulean(1-158)Stop in pcDNA1/amp was a gift from Catherine Berlot (Addgene plasmid # 60894 ; http://n2t.net/addgene:60894 ; RRID:Addgene_60894)
