>Addgene plasmid #60894 | Cerulean(1-158)Stop in pcDNA1/amp | addgene partial sequence | sequence record 118772 | CMV-F 5'-CGCAAATGGGCGGTAGGCGTG-3'
TCTCTGGCTAACTAGAGAACCCACTGCTTACTGGCTTATCGAAATTAATACGACTCACTATAGGGAGACC
CAAGCTTGGTACCGAGCTCGGATCCATGGTGAGCAAGGGCGAGGAGCTGTTCACCGGGGTGGTGCCCATC
CTGGTCGAGCTGGACGGCGACGTAAACGGCCACAAGTTCAGCGTGTCCGGCGAGGGCGAGGGCGATGCCA
CCTACGGCAAGCTGACCCTGAAGTTCATCTGCACCACCGGCAAGCTGCCCGTGCCCTGGCCCACCCTCGT
GACCACCCTGACCTGGGGCGTGCAGTGCTTCGCCCGCTACCCCGACCACATGAAGCAGCACGACTTCTTC
AAGTCCGCCATGCCCGAAGGCTACGTCCAGGAGCGCACCATCTTCTTCAAGGACGACGGCAACTACAAGA
CCCGCGCCGAGGTGAAGTTCGAGGGCGACACCCTGGTGAACCGCATCGAGCTGAAGGGCATCGACTTCAA
GGAGGACGGCAACATCCTGGGGCACAAGCTGGAGTACAACGCCATCAGCGACAACGTCTATATCACCGCC
GACAAGCAGTAAAGATCTATCACACTGGCGGCCGCTCGAGCATGCATCTAGAGGGCCCTATTCTATAGTG
TCACCTAAATGCTAGAGGATCTTTGTGAAGGAACCTTACTTCTGTGGTGTGACATAATTGGACAAACTAC
CTACAGAGATTTAAAGCTCTAAGGTAAATATAAAATTTTTAAGTGTATAATGTGTTAAACTACTGATTCT
AATTGTTTGTGTATTTTAGATTCCAACCTATGGAACTGATGAATGGGAGCAGTGGTGGAATGCCTTT
