>Addgene plasmid #60894 | Cerulean(1-158)Stop in pcDNA1/amp | addgene partial sequence | sequence record 118773 | SP6 5'-ATTTAGGTGACACTATAG-3'
GGCCGCCAGTGTGATAGATCTTTACTGCTTGTCGGCGGTGATATAGACGTTGTCGCTGATGGCGTTGTAC
TCCAGCTTGTGCCCCAGGATGTTGCCGTCCTCCTTGAAGTCGATGCCCTTCAGCTCGATGCGGTTCACCA
GGGTGTCGCCCTCGAACTTCACCTCGGCGCGGGTCTTGTAGTTGCCGTCGTCCTTGAAGAAGATGGTGCG
CTCCTGGACGTAGCCTTCGGGCATGGCGGACTTGAAGAAGTCGTGCTGCTTCATGTGGTCGGGGTAGCGG
GCGAAGCACTGCACGCCCCAGGTCAGGGTGGTCACGAGGGTGGGCCAGGGCACGGGCAGCTTGCCGGTGG
TGCAGATGAACTTCAGGGTCAGCTTGCCGTAGGTGGCATCGCCCTCGCCCTCGCCGGACACGCTGAACTT
GTGGCCGTTTACGTCGCCGTCCAGCTCGACCAGGATGGGCACCACCCCGGTGAACAGCTCCTCGCCCTTG
CTCACCATGGATCCGAGCTCGGTACCAAGCTTGGGTCTCCCTATAGTGAGTCGTATTAATTTCGATAAGC
CAGTAAGCAGTGGGTTCTCTAGTTAGCCAGAGAGCTCTGCTTATATAGACCTCCCACCGTACACGCCTAC
CGCCCATTTGCGTCAATGGGGCGGAGTTGTTACGACATTTTGGAAAGTCCCGTTGATTTTGGTGCCAAAA
CAAACTCCCATTGACGTCAATGGGGTGGAGACTTGGAAATCCCCGTGAGTCAAACCGCTATCCACGCCCA
TTGATGTACTGCCAAAA
